>Addgene plasmid #143549 | TFORF1860 | addgene full sequence | sequence record 400352 | Addgene NGS Result
TTAATGTAGTCTTATGCAATACTCTTGTAGTCTTGCAACATGGTAACGATGAGTTAGCAACATGCCTTAC
AAGGAGAGAAAAAGCACCGTGCATGCCGATTGGTGGAAGTAAGGTGGTACGATCGTGCCTTATTAGGAAG
GCAACAGACGGGTCTGACATGGATTGGACGAACCACTGAATTGCCGCATTGCAGAGATATTGTATTTAAG
TGCCTAGCTCGATACATAAACGGGTCTCTCTGGTTAGACCAGATCTGAGCCTGGGAGCTCTCTGGCTAAC
TAGGGAACCCACTGCTTAAGCCTCAATAAAGCTTGCCTTGAGTGCTTCAAGTAGTGTGTGCCCGTCTGTT
GTGTGACTCTGGTAACTAGAGATCCCTCAGACCCTTTTAGTCAGTGTGGAAAATCTCTAGCAGTGGCGCC
CGAACAGGGACTTGAAAGCGAAAGGGAAACCAGAGGAGCTCTCTCGACGCAGGACTCGGCTTGCTGAAGC
GCGCACGGCAAGAGGCGAGGGGCGGCGACTGGTGAGTACGCCAAAAATTTTGACTAGCGGAGGCTAGAAG
GAGAGAGATGGGTGCGAGAGCGTCAGTATTAAGCGGGGGAGAATTAGATCGCGATGGGAAAAAATTCGGT
TAAGGCCAGGGGGAAAGAAAAAATATAAATTAAAACATATAGTATGGGCAAGCAGGGAGCTAGAACGATT
CGCAGTTAATCCTGGCCTGTTAGAAACATCAGAAGGCTGTAGACAAATACTGGGACAGCTACAACCATCC
CTTCAGACAGGATCAGAAGAACTTAGATCATTATATAATACAGTAGCAACCCTCTATTGTGTGCATCAAA
GGATAGAGATAAAAGACACCAAGGAAGCTTTAGACAAGATAGAGGAAGAGCAAAACAAAAGTAAGACCAC
CGCACAGCAAGCGGCCGCTGATCTTCAGACCTGGAGGAGGAGATATGAGGGACAATTGGAGAAGTGAATT
ATATAAATATAAAGTAGTAAAAATTGAACCATTAGGAGTAGCACCCACCAAGGCAAAGAGAAGAGTGGTG
CAGAGAGAAAAAAGAGCAGTGGGAATAGGAGCTTTGTTCCTTGGGTTCTTGGGAGCAGCAGGAAGCACTA
TGGGCGCAGCGTCAATGACGCTGACGGTACAGGCCAGACAATTATTGTCTGGTATAGTGCAGCAGCAGAA
CAATTTGCTGAGGGCTATTGAGGCGCAACAGCATCTGTTGCAACTCACAGTCTGGGGCATCAAGCAGCTC
CAGGCAAGAATCCTGGCTGTGGAAAGATACCTAAAGGATCAACAGCTCCTGGGGATTTGGGGTTGCTCTG
GAAAACTCATTTGCACCACTGCTGTGCCTTGGAATGCTAGTTGGAGTAATAAATCTCTGGAACAGATTTG
GAATCACACGACCTGGATGGAGTGGGACAGAGAAATTAACAATTACACAAGCTTAATACACTCCTTAATT
GAAGAATCGCAAAACCAGCAAGAAAAGAATGAACAAGAATTATTGGAATTAGATAAATGGGCAAGTTTGT
GGAATTGGTTTAACATAACAAATTGGCTGTGGTATATAAAATTATTCATAATGATAGTAGGAGGCTTGGT
AGGTTTAAGAATAGTTTTTGCTGTACTTTCTATAGTGAATAGAGTTAGGCAGGGATATTCACCATTATCG
TTTCAGACCCACCTCCCAACCCCGAGGGGACCCATGCATTGCATCTCAATTAGTCAGCAACCAGGTGTGG
AAAGTCCCCAGGCTCCCCAGCAGGCAGAAGTATGCAAAGCATGCGTCTCAATTAGTCAGCAACCATAGTC
CCGCCCCTAACTCCGCCCATCCCGCCCCTAACTCCGCCCAGTTCCGCCCATTCTCCGCCCCATGGCTGAC
TAATTTTTTTTATTTATGCAGAGGCCGAGGCCGCCTCGGCCTCTGAGCTATTCCAGAAGTAGTGAGGAGG
CTTTTTTGGAGGCCTAGGCTTTTGCAAAAAGCTTTCTAGAGGTACCACCGGAGCTTACCATGACCGAGTA
CAAGCCCACGGTGCGCCTCGCCACCCGCGACGACGTCCCCAGGGCCGTACGCACCCTCGCCGCCGCGTTC
GCCGACTACCCCGCCACGCGCCACACCGTCGATCCGGACCGCCACATCGAGCGGGTCACCGAGCTGCAAG
AACTCTTCCTCACGCGCGTCGGGCTCGACATCGGCAAGGTGTGGGTCGCGGACGACGGCGCCGCCGTGGC
GGTCTGGACCACGCCGGAGAGCGTCGAAGCGGGGGCGGTGTTCGCCGAGATCGGCCCGCGCATGGCCGAG
TTGAGCGGTTCCCGGCTGGCCGCGCAGCAACAGATGGAAGGCCTCCTGGCGCCGCACCGGCCCAAGGAGC
CCGCGTGGTTCCTGGCCACCGTCGGCGTCTCGCCCGACCACCAGGGCAAGGGTCTGGGCAGCGCCGTCGT
GCTCCCCGGAGTGGAGGCGGCCGAGCGCGCCGGGGTGCCCGCCTTCCTGGAGACCTCCGCGCCCCGCAAC
CTCCCCTTCTACGAGCGGCTCGGCTTCACCGTCACCGCCGACGTCGAGGTGCCCGAAGGACCGCGCACCT
GGTGCATGACCCGCAAGCCCGGTGCCAGTTAACGAATTCTAGATCTTGAGACAAATGGCAGTATTCATCC
ACAATTTTAAAAGAAAAGGGGGGATTGGGGGGTACAGTGCAGGGGAAAGAATAGTAGACATAATAGCAAC
AGACATACAAACTAAAGAATTACAAAAACAAATTACAAAAATTCAAAATTTTCGGGTTTATTACAGGGAC
AGCAGAGATCCACTTTGGCGCCGGCTCGAGGCCTGCAGGTGCAAAGATGGATAAAGTTTTAAACAGAGAG
GAATCTTTGCAGCTAATGGACCTTCTAGGTCTTGAAAGGAGTGGGAATTGGCTCCGGTGCCCGTCAGTGG
GCAGAGCGCACATCGCCCACAGTCCCCGAGAAGTTGGGGGGAGGGGTCGGCAATTGAACCGGTGCCTAGA
GAAGGTGGCGCGGGGTAAACTGGGAAAGTGATGTCGTGTACTGGCTCCGCCTTTTTCCCGAGGGTGGGGG
AGAACCGTATATAAGTGCAGTAGTCGCCGTGAACGTTCTTTTTCGCAACGGGTTTGCCGCCAGAACACAG
GTAAGTGCCGTGTGTGGTTCCCGCGGGCCTGGCCTCTTTACGGGTTATGGCCCTTGCGTGCCTTGAATTA
CTTCCACCTGGCTGCAGTACGTGATTCTTGATCCCGAGCTTCGGGTTGGAAGTGGGTGGGAGAGTTCGAG
GCCTTGCGCTTAAGGAGCCCCTTCGCCTCGTGCTTGAGTTGAGGCCTGGCCTGGGCGCTGGGGCCGCCGC
GTGCGAATCTGGTGGCACCTTCGCGCCTGTCTCGCTGCTTTCGATAAGTCTCTAGCCATTTAAAATTTTT
GATGACCTGCTGCGACGCTTTTTTTCTGGCAAGATAGTCTTGTAAATGCGGGCCAAGATCTGCACACTGG
TATTTCGGTTTTTGGGGCCGCGGGCGGCGACGGGGCCCGTGCGTCCCAGCGCACATGTTCGGCGAGGCGG
GGCCTGCGAGCGCGGCCACCGAGAATCGGACGGGGGTAGTCTCAAGCTGGCCGGCCTGCTCTGGTGCCTG
GCCTCGCGCCGCCGTGTATCGCCCCGCCCTGGGCGGCAAGGCTGGCCCGGTCGGCACCAGTTGCGTGAGC
GGAAAGATGGCCGCTTCCCGGCCCTGCTGCAGGGAGCTCAAAATGGAGGACGCGGCGCTCGGGAGAGCGG
GCGGGTGAGTCACCCACACAAAGGAAAAGGGCCTTTCCGTCCTCAGCCGTCGCTTCATGTGACTCCACGG
AGTACCGGGCGCCGTCCAGGCACCTCGATTAGTTCTCGAGCTTTTGGAGTACGTCGTCTTTAGGTTGGGG
GGAGGGGTTTTATGCGATGGAGTTTCCCCACACTGAGTGGGTGGAGACTGAAGTTAGGCCAGCTTGGCAC
TTGATGTAATTCTCCTTGGAATTTGCCCTTTTTGAGTTTGGATCTTGGTTCATTCTCAAGCCTCAGACAG
TGGTTCAAAGTTTTTTTCTTCCATTTCAGGTGTCGTGAGGCTAGCACCGCCACCATGCATGACTCAATCA
GATTTGGAAATGTGGATATGCCCTGCGTCCAAGCCCAATATAGCCCTTCCCCTCCAGGTTCCAGTTATGC
GGCGCAGACATACAGCTCGGAATACACCACGGAGATCATGAACCCCGACTACACCAAGCTGACCATGGAC
CTTGGCAGCACTGAGATCACGGCTACAGCCACCACGTCCCTGCCCAGCATCAGTACCTTCGTGGAGGGCT
ACTCGAGCAACTACGAACTCAAGCCTTCCTGCGTGTACCAAATGCAGCGGCCCTTGATCAAAGTGGAGGA
GGGGCGGGCGCCCAGCTACCATCACCATCACCACCACCACCACCACCACCACCACCATCACCAGCAGCAG
CATCAGCAGCCATCCATTCCTCCAGCCTCCAGCCCGGAGGACGAGGTGCTGCCCAGCACCTCCATGTACT
TCAAGCAGTCCCCACCGTCCACCCCCACCACGCCGGCCTTCCCCCCGCAGGCGGGGGCGTTATGGGACGA
GGCACTGCCCTCGGCGCCCGGCTGCATCGCACCCGGCCCGCTGCTGGACCCGCCGATGAAGGCGGTCCCC
ACGGTGGCCGGCGCGCGCTTCCCGCTCTTCCACTTCAAGCCCTCGCCGCCGCATCCCCCCGCGCCCAGCC
CGGCCGGCGGCCACCACCTCGGCTACGACCCGACGGCCGCTGCCGCGCTCAGCCTGCCGCTGGGAGCCGC
AGCCGCCGCGGGCAGCCAGGCCGCCGCGCTTGAGAGCCACCCGTACGGGCTGCCGCTGGCCAAGAGGGCG
GCCCCGCTGGCCTTCCCGCCTCTCGGCCTCACGCCCTCCCCTACCGCGTCCAGCCTGCTGGGCGAGAGTC
CCAGCCTGCCGTCGCCGCCCAGCAGGAGCTCGTCGTCTGGCGAGGGCACGTGTGCCGTGTGCGGGGACAA
CGCCGCCTGCCAGCACTACGGCGTGCGAACCTGCGAGGGCTGCAAGGGCTTTTTCAAGAGAACAGTGCAG
AAAAATGCAAAATATGTTTGCCTGGCAAATAAAAACTGCCCAGTAGACAAGAGACGTCGAAACCGATGTC
AGTACTGTCGATTTCAGAAGTGTCTCAGTGTTGGAATGGTAAAAGAAGTTGTCCGTACAGATAGTCTGAA
AGGGAGGAGAGGTCGTCTGCCTTCCAAACCAAAGAGCCCATTACAACAGGAACCTTCTCAGCCCTCTCCA
CCTTCTCCTCCAATCTGCATGATGAATGCCCTTGTCCGAGCTTTAACAGACTCAACACCCAGAGATCTTG
ATTATTCCAGATACTGTCCCACTGACCAGGCTGCTGCAGGCACAGATGCTGAGCATGTGCAACAATTCTA
CAACCTCCTGACAGCCTCCATTGATGTATCCAGAAGCTGGGCAGAAAAGATTCCGGGATTTACTGATCTC
CCCAAAGAAGATCAGACATTACTTATTGAATCAGCCTTTTTGGAGCTGTTTGTCCTCAGACTTTCCATCA
GGTCAAACACTGCTGAAGATAAGTTTGTGTTCTGCAATGGACTTGTCCTGCATCGACTTCAGTGCCTTCG
TGGATTTGGGGAGTGGCTCGACTCTATTAAAGACTTTTCCTTAAATTTGCAGAGCCTGAACCTTGATATC
CAAGCCTTAGCCTGCCTGTCAGCACTGAGCATGATCACAGAAAGACATGGGTTAAAAGAACCAAAGAGAG
TCGAAGAGCTATGCAACAAGATCACAAGCAGTTTAAAAGACCACCAGAGTAAGGGACAGGCTCTGGAGCC
CACCGAGTCCAAGGTCCTGGGTGCCCTGGTAGAACTGAGGAAGATCTGCACCCTGGGCCTCCAGCGCATC
TTCTACCTGAAGCTGGAAGACTTGGTGTCTCCACCTTCCATCATTGACAAGCTCTTCCTGGACACCCTAC
CTTTCTAGTAATGAACTAGTCCGTAACTTGAAAGTATTTCGATTTCTTGGCTTTATATATCTTGTGGAAA
GGACGACTGTTGAGGACAGTGGAGCCCTCTACGCGTTAAGTCGACAATCAACCTCTGGATTACAAAATTT
GTGAAAGATTGACTGGTATTCTTAACTATGTTGCTCCTTTTACGCTATGTGGATACGCTGCTTTAATGCC
TTTGTATCATGCTATTGCTTCCCGTATGGCTTTCATTTTCTCCTCCTTGTATAAATCCTGGTTGCTGTCT
CTTTATGAGGAGTTGTGGCCCGTTGTCAGGCAACGTGGCGTGGTGTGCACTGTGTTTGCTGACGCAACCC
CCACTGGTTGGGGCATTGCCACCACCTGTCAGCTCCTTTCCGGGACTTTCGCTTTCCCCCTCCCTATTGC
CACGGCGGAACTCATCGCCGCCTGCCTTGCCCGCTGCTGGACAGGGGCTCGGCTGTTGGGCACTGACAAT
TCCGTGGTGTTGTCGGGGAAATCATCGTCCTTTCCTTGGCTGCTCGCCTGTGTTGCCACCTGGATTCTGC
GCGGGACGTCCTTCTGCTACGTCCCTTCGGCCCTCAATCCAGCGGACCTTCCTTCCCGCGGCCTGCTGCC
GGCTCTGCGGCCTCTTCCGCGTCTTCGCCTTCGCCCTCAGACGAGTCGGATCTCCCTTTGGGCCGCCTCC
CCGCGTCGACTTTAAGACCAATGACTTACAAGGCAGCTGTAGATCTTAGCCACTTTTTAAAAGAAAAGGG
GGGACTGGAAGGGCTAATTCACTCCCAACGAAGACAAGATCTGCTTTTTGCTTGTACTGGGTCTCTCTGG
TTAGACCAGATCTGAGCCTGGGAGCTCTCTGGCTAACTAGGGAACCCACTGCTTAAGCCTCAATAAAGCT
TGCCTTGAGTGCTTCAAGTAGTGTGTGCCCGTCTGTTGTGTGACTCTGGTAACTAGAGATCCCTCAGACC
CTTTTAGTCAGTGTGGAAAATCTCTAGCAGTACGTATAGTAGTTCATGTCATCTTATTATTCAGTATTTA
TAACTTGCAAAGAAATGAATATCAGAGAGTGAGAGGAACTTGTTTATTGCAGCTTATAATGGTTACAAAT
AAAGCAATAGCATCACAAATTTCACAAATAAAGCATTTTTTTCACTGCATTCTAGTTGTGGTTTGTCCAA
ACTCATCAATGTATCTTATCATGTCTGGCTCTAGCTATCCCGCCCCTAACTCCGCCCATCCCGCCCCTAA
CTCCGCCCAGTTCCGCCCATTCTCCGCCCCATGGCTGACTAATTTTTTTTATTTATGCAGAGGCCGAGGC
CGCCTCGGCCTCTGAGCTATTCCAGAAGTAGTGAGGAGGCTTTTTTGGAGGCCTAGGGACGTACCCAATT
CGCCCTATAGTGAGTCGTATTACGCGCGCTCACTGGCCGTCGTTTTACAACGTCGTGACTGGGAAAACCC
TGGCGTTACCCAACTTAATCGCCTTGCAGCACATCCCCCTTTCGCCAGCTGGCGTAATAGCGAAGAGGCC
CGCACCGATCGCCCTTCCCAACAGTTGCGCAGCCTGAATGGCGAATGGG
[124 nt withheld, positions 7610-7733]
C
[91 nt withheld, positions 7735-7825]
A
[49 nt withheld, positions 7827-7875]
CCTTTGACGTTGGAGTCCACGTTCTTT
[37 nt withheld, positions 7903-7939]
ACCCTATCTCGGTCTATTCTTTTGATTTATAAGGGATTTTGCCGATTTCGGCCTATTGGTTAAAAAATGA
GCTGATTTAACAAAAATTTAACGCGAATTTTAACAAAATATTAACGCTTACAATTTAGGTGGCACTTTTC
GGGGAAATGTGCGCGGAACCCCTATTTGTTTATTTTTCTAAATACATTCAAATATGTATCCGCTCATGAG
ACAATAACCCTGATAAATGCTTCAATAATATTGAAAAAGGAAGAGTATGAGTATTCAACATTTCCGTGTC
GCCCTTATTCCCTTTTTTGCGGCATTTTGCCTTCCTGTTTTTGCTCACCCAGAAACGCTGGTGAAAGTAA
AAGATGCTGAAGATCAGTTGGGTGCACGAGTGGGTTACATCGAACTGGATCTCAACAGCGGTAAGATCCT
TGAGAGTTTTCGCCCCGAAGAACGTTTTCCAATGATGAGCACTTTTAAAGTTCTGCTATGTGGCGCGGTA
TTATCCCGTATTGACGCCGGGCAAGAGCAACTCGGTCGCCGCATACACTATTCTCAGAATGACTTGGTTG
AGTACTCACCAGTCACAGAAAAGCATCTTACGGATGGCATGACAGTAAGAGAATTATGCAGTGCTGCCAT
AACCATGAGTGATAACACTGCGGCCAACTTACTTCTGACAACGATCGGAGGACCGAAGGAGCTAACCGCT
TTTTTGCACAACATGGGGGATCATGTAACTCGCCTTGATCGTTGGGAACCGGAGCTGAATGAAGCCATAC
CAAACGACGAGCGTGACACCACGATGCCTGTAGCAATGGCAACAACGTTGCGCAAACTATTAACTGGCGA
ACTACTTACTCTAGCTTCCCGGCAACAATTAATAGACTGGATGGAGGCGGATAAAGTTGCAGGACCACTT
CTGCGCTCGGCCCTTCCGGCTGGCTGGTTTATTGCTGATAAATCTGGAGCCGGTGAGCGTGGGTCTCGCG
GTATCATTGCAGCACTGGGGCCAGATGGTAAGCCCTCCCGTATCGTAGTTATCTACACGACGGGGAGTCA
GGCAACTATGGATGAACGAAATAGACAGATCGCTGAGATAGGTGCCTCACTGATTAAGCATTGGTAACTG
TCAGACCAAGTTTACTCATATATACTTTAGATTGATTTAAAACTTCATTTTTAATTTAAAAGGATCTAGG
TGAAGATCCTTTTTGATAATCTCATGACCAAAATCCCTTAACGTGAGTTTTCGTTCCACTGAGCGTCAGA
CCCCGTAGAAAAGATCAAAGGATCTTCTTGAGATCCTTTTTTTCTGCGCGTAATCTGCTGCTTGCAAACA
AAAAAACCACCGCTACCAGCGGTGGTTTGTTTGCCGGATCAAGAGCTACCAACTCTTTTTCCGAAGGTAA
CTGGCTTCAGCAGAGCGCAGATACCAAATACTGTTCTTCTAGTGTAGCCGTAGTTAGGCCACCACTTCAA
GAACTCTGTAGCACCGCCTACATACCTCGCTCTGCTAATCCTGTTACCAGTGGCTGCTGCCAGTGGCGAT
AAGTCGTGTCTTACCGGGTTGGACTCAAGACGATAGTTACCGGATAAGGCGCAGCGGTCGGGCTGAACGG
GGGGTTCGTGCACACAGCCCAGCTTGGAGCGAACGACCTACACCGAACTGAGATACCTACAGCGTGAGCT
ATGAGAAAGCGCCACGCTTCCCGAAGGGAGAAAGGCGGACAGGTATCCGGTAAGCGGCAGGGTCGGAACA
GGAGAGCGCACGAGGGAGCTTCCAGGGGGAAACGCCTGGTATCTTTATAGTCCTGTCGGGTTTCGCCACC
TCTGACTTGAGCGTCGATTTTTGTGATGCTCGTCAGGGGGGCGGAGCCTATGGAAAAACGCCAGCAACGC
GGCCTTTTTACGGTTCCTGGCCTTTTGCTGGCCTTTTGCTCACATGTTCTTTCCTGCGTTATCCCCTGAT
TCTGTGGATAACCGTATTACCGCCTTTGAGTGAGCTGATACCGCTCGCCGCAGCCGAACGACCGAGCGCA
GCGAGTCAGTGAGCGAGGAAGCGGAAGAGCGCCCAATACGCAAACCGCCTCTCCCCGCGCGTTGGCCGAT
TCATTAATGCAGCTGGCACGACAGGTTTCCCGACTGGAAAGCGGGCAGTGAGCGCAACGCAATTAATGTG
AGTTAGCTCACTCATTAGGCACCCCAGGCTTTACACTTTATGCTTCCGGCTCGTATGTTGTGTGGAATTG
TGAGCGGATAACAATTTCACACAGGAAACAGCTATGACCATGATTACGCCAAGCGCGCAATTAACCCTCA
CTAAAGGGAACAAAAGCTGGAGCTGCAAGC
Features (pLannotate 1.2.2; 31 found; start..end, strand, type, name):
      5..231     +  promoter       RSV promoter: Rous sarcoma virus enhancer/promoter
    232..412     +  LTR            5' LTR (truncated): truncated 5' long terminal repeat (LTR) from HIV-1
    459..584     +  misc_feature   HIV-1 Ψ: packaging signal of human immunodeficiency virus type 1
    568..931     +  CDS            HIV-1 gag (fragment): gag protein from human immunodeficiency virus 1; gag
   1077..1310    +  misc_feature   RRE: The Rev response element (RRE) of HIV-1 allows for Rev-dependent mRNA export from the nucleus to the cytoplasm.
   1687..1713    +  CDS            Rev (fragment): human immunodeficiency virus 1 (HIV-1) Rev protein; rev; enhances nuclear export of unspliced and incompletely spliced viral mRNAs
   1720..1743    +  promoter       SV40 promoter (fragment): SV40 early promoter
   1744..1815    +  promoter       SV40 promoter (fragment): SV40 enhancer and early promoter
   1839..1974    +  rep_origin     SV40 ori: SV40 origin of replication
   2020..2616    +  CDS            PuroR (fragment): puromycin N-acetyltransferase; pac from Streptomyces; confers resistance to puromycin
   2665..2782    +  misc_feature   cPPT/CTS: central polypurine tract and central termination sequence of HIV-1
   2847..2913    +  CDS            small t antigen (fragment): SV40 (simian virus 40) small t antigen
   2920..4098    +  promoter       EF-1α promoter: strong constitutive promoter for human elongation factor EF-1α
   4148..6025    +  CDS            NR4A3: NR4A3_HUMAN - Also known as CHN, CSMF, MINOR, NOR1, TEC. Experimental evidence at protein level: Swiss-Prot protein existence level 1. Transcriptional activator that binds to regulatory elements in promoter regions in a cell- and response element (target)-specific manner. Induces gene expression by binding as monomers to the NR4A1 response element (NBRE) 5'-AAAAGGTCA-3' site and as homodimers to the Nur response element (NurRE) site in the promoter of their regulated target genes (By similarity). Plays a role in the regulation of proliferation, survival and differentiation of many different ce
   6041..6094    +  promoter       U6 promoter (fragment): RNA polymerase III promoter for human U6 snRNA
   6136..6724    +  misc_feature   WPRE: woodchuck hepatitis virus posttranscriptional regulatory element
   6775..6794    +  misc_feature   cPPT/CTS (fragment): central polypurine tract and central termination sequence of HIV-1
   6796..7029    +  LTR            3' LTR (ΔU3): self-inactivating 3' long terminal repeat (LTR) from HIV-1
   7107..7228    +  polyA_signal   SV40 poly(A) signal: SV40 polyadenylation signal
   7268..7403    +  rep_origin     SV40 ori: SV40 origin of replication
   7424..7442    -  promoter       T7 promoter: promoter for bacteriophage T7 RNA polymerase
   7450..7605    +  CDS            lacZα (fragment): LacZα fragment of β-galactosidase; lacZ fragment
   7610..8038    +  rep_origin     f1 ori (sequence partly withheld): f1 bacteriophage origin of replication; arrow indicates direction of (+) strand synthesis
   8091..8195    +  promoter       AmpR promoter: bla
   8196..9056    +  CDS            AmpR: β-lactamase; bla; confers resistance to ampicillin, carbenicillin, and related antibiotics
   9227..9815    +  rep_origin     ori: high-copy-number ColE1/pMB1/pBR322/pUC origin of replication
   9998..10090   +  CDS            lacI (fragment): lac repressor; lacI; The lac repressor binds to the lac operator to inhibit transcription in E. coli. This inhibition can be relieved by adding lactose or isopropyl-β-D-thiogalactopyranoside (IPTG).
  10103..10124   +  protein_bind   CAP binding site: CAP binding activates transcription in the presence of cAMP. E. coli catabolite activator protein
  10139..10169   +  promoter       lac promoter: promoter for the E. coli lac operon
  10177..10193   +  protein_bind   lac operator: The lac repressor binds to the lac operator to inhibit transcription in E. coli. This inhibition can be relieved by adding lactose or isopropyl-β-D-thiogalactopyranoside (IPTG). lac repressor encoded by lacI
  10238..10256   +  promoter       T3 promoter: promoter for bacteriophage T3 RNA polymerase
