[The description below was written by a language model from this plasmid's Addgene catalogue record and pLannotate feature annotations shown in this document.]
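Description:
TFORF1860 is a lentiviral mammalian expression plasmid built on the pLX_TRC317 backbone, carrying the human transcription factor NR4A3 (also known as NOR1, MINOR, CHN or CSMF) as a synthesized open reading frame. It belongs to a large collection of transcription factor ORF constructs in which each clone carries a unique 24-bp barcode, so that individual factors can be identified by sequencing in pooled overexpression screens such as those probing directed differentiation. The barcode itself is not annotated in the feature table. In bacteria the plasmid replicates from a high-copy ColE1/pUC-type origin and is selected with ampicillin via β-lactamase. An f1 origin and remnants of a lac/lacZα cloning region flanked by T3 and T7 promoters are also present. The depositor notes that the plasmid can recombine, as is common for LTR-containing vectors.

The viral cassette has a third-generation layout. An RSV promoter drives a truncated HIV-1 5' LTR, followed by the Ψ packaging signal with a gag fragment and the Rev response element, and the cassette ends in a self-inactivating ΔU3 3' LTR with a downstream SV40 polyadenylation signal. Within the proviral region, an SV40 early promoter/origin segment precedes a puromycin N-acetyltransferase gene, allowing puromycin selection of transduced cells. A cPPT/CTS element, which aids nuclear import of the viral genome, follows. The EF-1α promoter then drives constitutive expression of the NR4A3 coding sequence, and a WPRE downstream enhances transcript stability and expression. A short U6 promoter fragment is annotated between the ORF and the WPRE, but the record does not state its function. The 10,279-nt sequence is consistent with the stated backbone and insert sizes.
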