Addgene plasmid #143549: TFORF1860
Purpose: Lentiviral vector for overexpressing transcription factor ORFs with unique 24-bp barcodes. Barcodes facilitate identification of transcription factors in pooled screens.
Depositing lab: Feng Zhang. Depositing organization: Broad Institute. Publication: A transcription factor atlas of directed differentiation. Joung J, Ma S, Tay T, Geiger-Schuller KR, Kirchgatterer PC, Verdine VK, Guo B, Arias-Garcia MA, Allen WE, Singh A, Kuksenko O, Abudayyeh OO, Gootenberg JS, Fu Z, Macrae RK, Buenrostro JD, Regev A, Zhang F. Cell. 2023 Jan 5;186(1):209-229.e26. doi: 10.1016/j.cell.2022.11.026. PubMed 36608654.
Backbone
  Vector backbone: pLX_TRC317
  Backbone manufacturer: Broad Institute Genetic Perturbation Platform
  Backbone size w/o insert (bp): 8264
  Vector type: Mammalian Expression, Lentiviral
  Selectable markers: Puromycin
Growth in bacteria
  Bacterial resistance: Ampicillin, 100 μg/mL
  Growth temperature: 37°C
  Growth strain: NEB Stable
  Copy number: High Copy
Gene/Insert
  Gene/Insert name: NR4A3
  Species: H. sapiens (human)
  Insert size (bp): 2015
  Entrez Gene: NR4A3 (a.k.a. CHN, CSMF, MINOR, NOR1)
  Promoter: EF1a
  Cloning method: Unknown
  Sequencing primers: 5′ GGGTGGAGACTGAAGTTAGGCCAG; 3′ CACATAGCGTAAAAGGAGCAACATAG
Terms and licenses: Academic/Nonprofit Terms; Industry Terms: Not Available to Industry
Depositor comments: NM_173200,ENST00000618101,ENST00000330847 . The transcription factor ORF portion of this plasmid was synthesized by Genewiz. Please test multiple small colonies in case of plasmid recombination. To make this collection available in a timely manner, a portion of this collection was not fully sequenced by Addgene. If an Addgene verified full plasmid sequence is not available, please contact us prior to placing an order to request the full sequence.
How to cite: TFORF1860 was a gift from Feng Zhang (Addgene plasmid # 143549 ; http://n2t.net/addgene:143549 ; RRID:Addgene_143549)
