>Addgene plasmid #143549 | TFORF1860 | depositor partial sequence | sequence record 282777 | Insert
ACCGCCACCATGCATGACTCAATCAGATTTGGAAATGTGGATATGCCCTGCGTCCAAGCCCAATATAGCC
CTTCCCCTCCAGGTTCCAGTTATGCGGCGCAGACATACAGCTCGGAATACACCACGGAGATCATGAACCC
CGACTACACCAAGCTGACCATGGACCTTGGCAGCACTGAGATCACGGCTACAGCCACCACGTCCCTGCCC
AGCATCAGTACCTTCGTGGAGGGCTACTCGAGCAACTACGAACTCAAGCCTTCCTGCGTGTACCAAATGC
AGCGGCCCTTGATCAAAGTGGAGGAGGGGCGGGCGCCCAGCTACCATCACCATCACCACCACCACCACCA
CCACCACCACCATCACCAGCAGCAGCATCAGCAGCCATCCATTCCTCCAGCCTCCAGCCCGGAGGACGAG
GTGCTGCCCAGCACCTCCATGTACTTCAAGCAGTCCCCACCGTCCACCCCCACCACGCCGGCCTTCCCCC
CGCAGGCGGGGGCGTTATGGGACGAGGCACTGCCCTCGGCGCCCGGCTGCATCGCACCCGGCCCGCTGCT
GGACCCGCCGATGAAGGCGGTCCCCACGGTGGCCGGCGCGCGCTTCCCGCTCTTCCACTTCAAGCCCTCG
CCGCCGCATCCCCCCGCGCCCAGCCCGGCCGGCGGCCACCACCTCGGCTACGACCCGACGGCCGCTGCCG
CGCTCAGCCTGCCGCTGGGAGCCGCAGCCGCCGCGGGCAGCCAGGCCGCCGCGCTTGAGAGCCACCCGTA
CGGGCTGCCGCTGGCCAAGAGGGCGGCCCCGCTGGCCTTCCCGCCTCTCGGCCTCACGCCCTCCCCTACC
GCGTCCAGCCTGCTGGGCGAGAGTCCCAGCCTGCCGTCGCCGCCCAGCAGGAGCTCGTCGTCTGGCGAGG
GCACGTGTGCCGTGTGCGGGGACAACGCCGCCTGCCAGCACTACGGCGTGCGAACCTGCGAGGGCTGCAA
GGGCTTTTTCAAGAGAACAGTGCAGAAAAATGCAAAATATGTTTGCCTGGCAAATAAAAACTGCCCAGTA
GACAAGAGACGTCGAAACCGATGTCAGTACTGTCGATTTCAGAAGTGTCTCAGTGTTGGAATGGTAAAAG
AAGTTGTCCGTACAGATAGTCTGAAAGGGAGGAGAGGTCGTCTGCCTTCCAAACCAAAGAGCCCATTACA
ACAGGAACCTTCTCAGCCCTCTCCACCTTCTCCTCCAATCTGCATGATGAATGCCCTTGTCCGAGCTTTA
ACAGACTCAACACCCAGAGATCTTGATTATTCCAGATACTGTCCCACTGACCAGGCTGCTGCAGGCACAG
ATGCTGAGCATGTGCAACAATTCTACAACCTCCTGACAGCCTCCATTGATGTATCCAGAAGCTGGGCAGA
AAAGATTCCGGGATTTACTGATCTCCCCAAAGAAGATCAGACATTACTTATTGAATCAGCCTTTTTGGAG
CTGTTTGTCCTCAGACTTTCCATCAGGTCAAACACTGCTGAAGATAAGTTTGTGTTCTGCAATGGACTTG
TCCTGCATCGACTTCAGTGCCTTCGTGGATTTGGGGAGTGGCTCGACTCTATTAAAGACTTTTCCTTAAA
TTTGCAGAGCCTGAACCTTGATATCCAAGCCTTAGCCTGCCTGTCAGCACTGAGCATGATCACAGAAAGA
CATGGGTTAAAAGAACCAAAGAGAGTCGAAGAGCTATGCAACAAGATCACAAGCAGTTTAAAAGACCACC
AGAGTAAGGGACAGGCTCTGGAGCCCACCGAGTCCAAGGTCCTGGGTGCCCTGGTAGAACTGAGGAAGAT
CTGCACCCTGGGCCTCCAGCGCATCTTCTACCTGAAGCTGGAAGACTTGGTGTCTCCACCTTCCATCATT
GACAAGCTCTTCCTGGACACCCTACCTTTCTAGTAATGAACTAGTCCGTAACTTGAAAGTATTTCGATTT
CTTGGCTTTATATATCTTGTGGAAAGGACGACTGTTGAGGACAGTGGAGCCCTCT
