>Addgene plasmid #143549 | TFORF1860 | depositor partial sequence | sequence record 282778 | Barcode
CTGTTGAGGACAGTGGAGCCCTCT
